>Addgene plasmid #127677 | Sender plasmid | addgene full sequence | sequence record 251038 | Addgene NGS Result
TAATACGACTCACTATAGGGGAATTGTGAGCGGATAACAATTCCCCTCTAGAGAAAGAGGGGAAATACTA
GATGACTATAATGATAAAAAAATCGGATTTTTTGGCAATTCCATCGGAGGAGTATAAAGGTATTCTAAGT
CTTCGTTATCAAGTGTTTAAGCAAAGACTTGAGTGGGACTTAGTTGTAGAAAATAACCTTGAATCAGATG
AGTATGATAACTCAAATGCAGAATATATTTATGCTTGTGATGATACTGAAAATGTAAGTGGATGCTGGCG
TTTATTACCTACAACAGGTGATTATATGCTGAAAAGTGTTTTTCCTGAATTGCTTGGTCAACAGAGTGCT
CCCAAAGATCCTAATATAGTCGAATTAAGTCGTTTTGCTGTAGGTAAAAATAGCTCAAAGATAAATAACT
CTGCTAGTGAAATTACAATGAAACTATTTGAAGCTATATATAAACACGCTGTTAGTCAAGGTATTACAGA
ATATGTAACAGTAACATCAACAGCAATAGAGCGATTTTTAAAGCGTATTAAAGTTCCTTGTCATCGTATT
GGAGACAAAGAAATTCATGTATTAGGTGATACTAAATCGGTTGTATTGTCTATGCCTATTAATGAACAGT
TTAAAAAAGCAGTCTTAAATGCTGCAAACGACGAAAACTACGCTTTAGTAGCTTAATAACTCTGATAGTG
CTAGTGTAGATCTCTACTAGTAGCGGCCGCTGCAGGTCGACAAGCTTGCGGCCGCATAATGCTTAAGTCG
AACAGAAAGTAATCGTATTGTACACGGCCGCATAATCGAAATTAATACGACTCACTATAGGGGAATTGTG
AGCGGATAACAATTCCCCATCTTAGTATATTAGTTAAGTATAAGAAGGAGATATACATATGGCAGATCTC
AATTGGATATCGGCCGGCCACGCGATCGCTGACGTCGGTACCCTCGAGTCTGGTAAAGAAACCGCTGCTG
CGAAATTTGAACGCCAGCACATGGACTCGTCTACTAGCGCAGCTTAATTAACCTAGGCTGCTGCCACCGC
TGAGCAATAACTAGCATAACCCCTTGGGGCCTCTAAACGGGTCTTGAGGGGTTTTTTGCTGAAAGGAGGA
ACTATATCCGGATTGGCGAATGGG
[124 nt withheld, positions 1145-1268]
C
[91 nt withheld, positions 1270-1360]
A
[49 nt withheld, positions 1362-1410]
CCTTTGACGTTGGAGTCCACGTTCTTT
[37 nt withheld, positions 1438-1474]
ACCCTATCTCGGTCTATTCTTTTGATTTATAAGGGATTTTGCCGATTTCGGCCTATTGGTTAAAAAATGA
GCTGATTTAACAAAAATTTAACGCGAATTTTAACAAAATATTAACGTTTACAATTTCTGGCGGCACGATG
GCATGAGATTATCAAAAAGGATCTTCACCTAGATCCTTTTAAATTAAAAATGAAGTTTTAAATCAATCTA
AAGTATATATGAGTAAACTTGGTCTGACAGTTACCAATGCTTAATCAGTGAGGCACCTATCTCAGCGATC
TGTCTATTTCGTTCATCCATAGTTGCCTGACTCCCCGTCGTGTAGATAACTACGATACGGGAGGGCTTAC
CATCTGGCCCCAGTGCTGCAATGATACCGCGAGACCCACGCTCACCGGCTCCAGATTTATCAGCAATAAA
CCAGCCAGCCGGAAGGGCCGAGCGCAGAAGTGGTCCTGCAACTTTATCCGCCTCCATCCAGTCTATTAAT
TGTTGCCGGGAAGCTAGAGTAAGTAGTTCGCCAGTTAATAGTTTGCGCAACGTTGTTGCCATTGCTACAG
GCATCGTGGTGTCACGCTCGTCGTTTGGTATGGCTTCATTCAGCTCCGGTTCCCAACGATCAAGGCGAGT
TACATGATCCCCCATGTTGTGCAAAAAAGCGGTTAGCTCCTTCGGTCCTCCGATCGTTGTCAGAAGTAAG
TTGGCCGCAGTGTTATCACTCATGGTTATGGCAGCACTGCATAATTCTCTTACTGTCATGCCATCCGTAA
GATGCTTTTCTGTGACTGGTGAGTACTCAACCAAGTCATTCTGAGAATAGTGTATGCGGCGACCGAGTTG
CTCTTGCCCGGCGTCAATACGGGATAATACCGCGCCACATAGCAGAACTTTAAAAGTGCTCATCATTGGA
AAACGTTCTTCGGGGCGAAAACTCTCAAGGATCTTACCGCTGTTGAGATCCAGTTCGATGTAACCCACTC
GTGCACCCAACTGATCTTCAGCATCTTTTACTTTCACCAGCGTTTCTGGGTGAGCAAAAACAGGAAGGCA
AAATGCCGCAAAAAAGGGAATAAGGGCGACACGGAAATGTTGAATACTCATACTCTTCCTTTTTCAATCA
TGATTGAAGCATTTATCAGGGTTATTGTCTCATGAGCGGATACATATTTGAATGTATTTAGAAAAATAAA
CAAATAGGTCATGACCAAAATCCCTTAACGTGAGTTTTCGTTCCACTGAGCGTCAGACCCCGTAGAAAAG
ATCAAAGGATCTTCTTGAGATCCTTTTTTTCTGCGCGTAATCTGCTGCTTGCAAACAAAAAAACCACCGC
TACCAGCGGTGGTTTGTTTGCCGGATCAAGAGCTACCAACTCTTTTTCCGAAGGTAACTGGCTTCAGCAG
AGCGCAGATACCAAATACTGTCCTTCTAGTGTAGCCGTAGTTAGGCCACCACTTCAAGAACTCTGTAGCA
CCGCCTACATACCTCGCTCTGCTAATCCTGTTACCAGTGGCTGCTGCCAGTGGCGATAAGTCGTGTCTTA
CCGGGTTGGACTCAAGACGATAGTTACCGGATAAGGCGCAGCGGTCGGGCTGAACGGGGGGTTCGTGCAC
ACAGCCCAGCTTGGAGCGAACGACCTACACCGAACTGAGATACCTACAGCGTGAGCTATGAGAAAGCGCC
ACGCTTCCCGAAGGGAGAAAGGCGGACAGGTATCCGGTAAGCGGCAGGGTCGGAACAGGAGAGCGCACGA
GGGAGCTTCCAGGGGGAAACGCCTGGTATCTTTATAGTCCTGTCGGGTTTCGCCACCTCTGACTTGAGCG
TCGATTTTTGTGATGCTCGTCAGGGGGGCGGAGCCTATGGAAAAACGCCAGCAACGCGGCCTTTTTACGG
TTCCTGGCCTTTTGCTGGCCTTTTGCTCACATGTTCTTTCCTGCGTTATCCCCTGATTCTGTGGATAACC
GTATTACCGCCTTTGAGTGAGCTGATACCGCTCGCCGCAGCCGAACGACCGAGCGCAGCGAGTCAGTGAG
CGAGGAAGCGGAAGAGCGCCTGATGCGGTATTTTCTCCTTACGCATCTGTGCGGTATTTCACACCGCAAT
GGTGCACTCTCAGTACAATCTGCTCTGATGCCGCATAGTTAAGCCAGTATACACTCCGCTATCGCTACGT
GACTGGGTCATGGCTGCGCCCCGACACCCGCCAACACCCGCTGACGCGCCCTGACGGGCTTGTCTGCTCC
CGGCATCCGCTTACAGACAAGCTGTGACCGTCTCCGGGAGCTGCATGTGTCAGAGGTTTTCACCGTCATC
ACCGAAACGCGCGAGGCAGCTGCGGTAAAGCTCATCAGCGTGGTCGTGAAGCGATTCACAGATGTCTGCC
TGTTCATCCGCGTCCAGCTCGTTGAGTTTCTCCAGAAGCGTTAATGTCTGGCTTCTGATAAAGCGGGCCA
TGTTAAGGGCGGTTTTTTCCTGTTTGGTCACTGATGCCTCCGTGTAAGGGGGATTTCTGTTCATGGGGGT
AATGATACCGATGAAACGAGAGAGGATGCTCACGATACGGGTTACTGATGATGAACATGCCCGGTTACTG
GAACGTTGTGAGGGTAAACAACTGGCGGTATGGATGCGGCGGGACCAGAGAAAAATCACTCAGGGTCAAT
GCCAGCGCTTCGTTAATACAGATGTAGGTGTTCCACAGGGTAGCCAGCAGCATCCTGCGATGCAGATCCG
GAACATAATGGTGCAGGGCGCTGACTTCCGCGTTTCCAGACTTTACGAAACACGGAAACCGAAGACCATT
CATGTTGTTGCTCAGGTCGCAGACGTTTTGCAGCAGCAGTCGCTTCACGTTCGCTCGCGTATCGGTGATT
CATTCTGCTAACCAGTAAGGCAACCCCGCCAGCCTAGCCGGGTCCTCAACGACAGGAGCACGATCATGCT
AGTCATGCCCCGCGCCCACCGGAAGGAGCTGACTGGGTTGAAGGCTCTCAAGGGCATCGGTCGAGATCCC
GGTGCCTAATGAGTGAGCTAACTTACATTAATTGCGTTGCGCTCACTGCCCGCTTTCCAGTCGGGAAACC
TGTCGTGCCAGCTGCATTAATGAATCGGCCAACGCGCGGGGAGAGGCGGTTTGCGTATTGGGCGCCAGGG
TGGTTTTTCTTTTCACCAGTGAGACGGGCAACAGCTGATTGCCCTTCACCGCCTGGCCCTGAGAGAGTTG
CAGCAAGCGGTCCACGCTGGTTTGCCCCAGCAGGCGAAAATCCTGTTTGATGGTGGTTAACGGCGGGATA
TAACATGAGCTGTCTTCGGTATCGTCGTATCCCACTACCGAGATGTCCGCACCAACGCGCAGCCCGGACT
CGGTAATGGCGCGCATTGCGCCCAGCGCCATCTGATCGTTGGCAACCAGCATCGCAGTGGGAACGATGCC
CTCATTCAGCATTTGCATGGTTTGTTGAAAACCGGACATGGCACTCCAGTCGCCTTCCCGTTCCGCTATC
GGCTGAATTTGATTGCGAGTGAGATATTTATGCCAGCCAGCCAGACGCAGACGCGCCGAGACAGAACTTA
ATGGGCCCGCTAACAGCGCGATTTGCTGGTGACCCAATGCGACCAGATGCTCCACGCCCAGTCGCGTACC
GTCTTCATGGGAGAAAATAATACTGTTGATGGGTGTCTGGTCAGAGACATCAAGAAATAACGCCGGAACA
TTAGTGCAGGCAGCTTCCACAGCAATGGCATCCTGGTCATCCAGCGGATAGTTAATGATCAGCCCACTGA
CGCGTTGCGCGAGAAGATTGTGCACCGCCGCTTTACAGGCTTCGACGCCGCTTCGTTCTACCATCGACAC
CACCACGCTGGCACCCAGTTGATCGGCGCGAGATTTAATCGCCGCGACAATTTGCGACGGCGCGTGCAGG
GCCAGACTGGAGGTGGCAACGCCAATCAGCAACGACTGTTTGCCCGCCAGTTGTTGTGCCACGCGGTTGG
GAATGTAATTCAGCTCCGCCATCGCCGCTTCCACTTTTTCCCGCGTTTTCGCAGAAACGTGGCTGGCCTG
GTTCACCACGCGGGAAACGGTCTGATAAGAGACACCGGCATACTCTGCGACATCGTATAACGTTACTGGT
TTCACATTCACCACCCTGAATTGACTCTCTTCCGGGCGCTATCATGCCATACCGCGAAAGGTTTTGCGCC
ATTCGATGGTGTCCGGGATCTCGACGCTCTCCCTTATGCGACTCCTGCATTAGGAAGCAGCCCAGTAGTA
GGTTGAGGCCGTTGAGCACCGCCGCCGCAAGGAATGGTGCATGCAAGGAGATGGCGCCCAACAGTCCCCC
GGCCACGGGGCCTGCCACCATACCCACGCCGAAACAAGCGCTCATGAGCCCGAAGTGGCGAGCCCGATCT
TCCCCATCGGTGATGTCGGCGATATAGGCGCCAGCAACCGCACCTGTGGCGCCGGTGATGCCGGCCACGA
TGCGTCCGGCGTAGAGGATCGAGATCGATCTCGATCCCGCGAAAT
Features (pLannotate 1.2.2; 22 found; start..end, strand, type, name):
      1..19      +  promoter       T7 promoter: promoter for bacteriophage T7 RNA polymerase
     20..44      +  protein_bind   lac operator: The lac repressor binds to the lac operator to inhibit transcription in E. coli. This inhibition can be relieved by adding lactose or isopropyl-β-D-thiogalactopyranoside (IPTG). lac repressor encoded by lacI
     72..650     +  CDS            luxI: LUXI_ALIFS - Protein inferred from homology: Swiss-Prot protein existence level 3. Required for the synthesis of OHHL (N-(3-oxohexanoyl)-L- homoserine lactone) also known as VAI or N-(beta-ketocaproyl)homoserine lactone or 3-oxo-N-(tetrahydro-2-oxo-3-furanyl)-hexanamide, an autoinducer molecule which binds to LuxR and thus acts in bioluminescence regulation. From Aliivibrio fischeri (Vibrio fischeri).
    651..683     +  CDS            ssrA tag (LVA): C-terminal peptide that mediates degradation in bacteria through the ClpXP and ClpAP proteases (McGinness et al., 2006) mutant LVA variant that confers accelerated degradation under some conditions (Andersen et al., 1998)
    715..735     +  misc_feature   BioBrick suffix: universal suffix for all parts
    813..831     +  promoter       T7 promoter: promoter for bacteriophage T7 RNA polymerase
    832..856     +  protein_bind   lac operator: The lac repressor binds to the lac operator to inhibit transcription in E. coli. This inhibition can be relieved by adding lactose or isopropyl-β-D-thiogalactopyranoside (IPTG). lac repressor encoded by lacI
    965..1006    +  CDS            S-Tag (fragment): affinity and epitope tag derived from pancreatic ribonuclease A
   1036..1053    +  CDS            SET1 (fragment): solubility-enhancement tag derived from T7 phage gene 10B
   1061..1108    +  terminator     T7 terminator: transcription terminator for bacteriophage T7 RNA polymerase
   1145..1600    +  rep_origin     f1 ori (sequence partly withheld): f1 bacteriophage origin of replication; arrow indicates direction of (+) strand synthesis
   1715..2575    -  CDS            AmpR: β-lactamase; bla; confers resistance to ampicillin, carbenicillin, and related antibiotics
   2576..2668    -  promoter       AmpR promoter: bla
   2749..3337    +  rep_origin     ori: high-copy-number ColE1/pMB1/pBR322/pUC origin of replication
   3523..3662    -  misc_feature   bom: basis of mobility region from pBR322
   3764..3955    -  CDS            rop: Rop protein, which maintains plasmids at low copy number; rop
   3972..4352    +  CDS            YPB1_ECOLX: Protein predicted: Swiss-Prot protein existence level 4. From Escherichia coli.
   4414..4478    -  CDS            TcR (fragment): tetracycline efflux protein; tet; confers resistance to tetracycline
   4493..4514    -  protein_bind   CAP binding site: CAP binding activates transcription in the presence of cAMP. E. coli catabolite activator protein
   4527..5609    -  CDS            lacI: lac repressor; lacI; The lac repressor binds to the lac operator to inhibit transcription in E. coli. This inhibition can be relieved by adding lactose or isopropyl-β-D-thiogalactopyranoside (IPTG).
   5610..5687    -  promoter       lacI promoter: lacI
   5695..5974    -  CDS            TcR (fragment): tetracycline efflux protein; tet; confers resistance to tetracycline
