[The description below was written by a language model from this plasmid's Addgene catalogue record and pLannotate feature annotations shown in this document.]
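Description:
Sender plasmid is a bacterial expression and synthetic-biology construct built on the Novagen pETDuet-1 backbone, about 6 kb in total. It is propagated in E. coli under ampicillin selection (β-lactamase with its own promoter) and replicates from a ColE1/pBR322-type origin. The catalogue lists it as high copy, although the feature table also shows the rop gene and the bom region, elements normally associated with copy-number restraint in pBR322-derived vectors. An f1 origin, a lacI repressor cassette with its own promoter, and remnants of the tetracycline resistance gene are also annotated in the backbone.

The payload is the luxI gene of Vibrio (Aliivibrio) fischeri, inserted between XbaI and HindIII in the first expression site of the Duet vector, downstream of a T7 promoter and lac operator. LuxI is the acyl-homoserine lactone synthase that produces the quorum-sensing autoinducer recognised by LuxR; the record calls this molecule C6-HSL, while the annotation specifies the 3-oxo-hexanoyl form. The coding sequence is fused at its C terminus to the LVA variant of the ssrA degradation tag, which targets the protein to the ClpXP and ClpAP proteases and so shortens its lifetime. A BioBrick suffix after the insert suggests it came from a standard registry part. The second T7 promoter/lac operator unit of pETDuet-1 appears to be unoccupied, carrying only the vector's S-Tag fragment and the T7 terminator.

Expression requires T7 RNA polymerase and can be induced with IPTG, which relieves LacI repression. The plasmid serves as the signal-producing "sender" in engineered chemical communication. The associated work involved signalling between bacteria and cell-free gene expression systems in chains of emulsion droplets.
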