Addgene plasmid #127677: Sender plasmid
Purpose: Encodes the synthase LuxI for the quorum-sensing molecule C6-HSL.
Depositing lab: Friedrich Simmel. Depositing organization: Technische Universitaet Muenchen (TUM). Publication: Chemical communication between bacteria and cell-free gene expression systems within linear chains of emulsion droplets. Schwarz-Schilling M, Aufinger L, Muckl A, Simmel FC. Integr Biol (Camb). 2016 Apr 18;8(4):564-70. doi: 10.1039/c5ib00301f. Epub 2016 Jan 18. PubMed 26778746.
Backbone
  Vector backbone: pETDuet-1
  Backbone manufacturer: Novagen
  Backbone size w/o insert (bp): 5420
  Total vector size (bp): 5986
  Vector type: Bacterial Expression, Synthetic Biology
Growth in bacteria
  Bacterial resistance: Ampicillin, 100 μg/mL
  Growth temperature: 37°C
  Growth strain: DH5alpha
  Copy number: High Copy
Gene/Insert
  Gene/Insert name: LuxI
  Species: V. fischeri
  Insert size (bp): 643
  Promoter: pT7
  Tag / fusion protein: LVA (C terminal on insert)
  Cloning method: Restriction Enzyme; 5′ cloning site XbaI (not destroyed); 3′ cloning site HindIII (not destroyed)
  Sequencing primers: 5′ GTGATGTCGGCGATATAGG; 3′ GTTAATTAAGCTGCGCTAGTAG
Resource information
  A portion of this plasmid was derived from a plasmid made by: The plasmids were first used in the publication of Weitz et al. J. Am. Chem. Soc., 2014, 136, 72–75.
Terms and licenses: Academic/Nonprofit Terms; Industry Terms: Not Available to Industry
Depositor comments: The insert was cloned by A. Mückl.
How to cite: Sender plasmid was a gift from Friedrich Simmel (Addgene plasmid # 127677 ; http://n2t.net/addgene:127677 ; RRID:Addgene_127677)
